Addgene plasmid #183367: pMSCV-IRES-GFP-fox-Caspase-1/4b
Purpose: Stable expression of mammalian inflammatory caspase gene in mammalian cells by retroviral transduction
Depositing lab: Jonathan Kagan. Depositing organization: Boston Children's Hospital. Publication: Evolution-inspired redesign of the LPS receptor caspase-4 into an interleukin-1beta converting enzyme. Devant P, Cao A, Kagan JC. Sci Immunol. 2021 Aug 10;6(62). doi: 10.1126/sciimmunol.abh3567. PubMed 34734155.
Backbone
  Vector backbone: pMSCV-IRES-EGFP
  Backbone size w/o insert (bp): 6400
  Vector type: Retroviral
Growth in bacteria
  Bacterial resistance: Ampicillin, 100 μg/mL
  Growth temperature: 37°C
  Growth strain: NEB Stable
  Copy number: High Copy
Gene/Insert
  Gene/Insert name: Caspase-1/4b
  Species: Vulpes vulpes
  Insert size (bp): 1500
  Promoter: MESV
  Tag / fusion protein: Myc (N terminal on insert)
  Cloning method: Restriction Enzyme; 5′ cloning site NotI (not destroyed); 3′ cloning site SalI (not destroyed)
  Sequencing primers: 5′ MSCV-fwd; 3′ MSCV-rev
Terms and licenses: Academic/Nonprofit Terms; Industry Terms: Not Available to Industry
How to cite: pMSCV-IRES-GFP-fox-Caspase-1/4b was a gift from Jonathan Kagan (Addgene plasmid # 183367 ; http://n2t.net/addgene:183367 ; RRID:Addgene_183367)
