[The description below was written by a language model from this plasmid's Addgene catalogue record and pLannotate feature annotations shown in this document.]
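Description:
pMSCV-IRES-GFP-fox-Caspase-1/4b is a gammaretroviral transfer vector built on the pMSCV-IRES-EGFP backbone and intended for stable expression of an inflammatory caspase in mammalian cells by retroviral transduction. In bacteria it is maintained through a high-copy ColE1/pUC-type origin and selected with ampicillin via the β-lactamase gene. The feature table also picks up short remnants of lac, rop, bom, tetracycline-resistance and env sequences in the backbone, which are cloning leftovers rather than functional elements.

The viral cassette is flanked by murine embryonic stem cell virus 5' and 3' LTRs. The 5' LTR supplies the promoter activity, and it is followed by the MESV Ψ packaging signal and a truncated, start-codon-less gag segment that extends the packaging region and supports encapsidation of the genomic RNA when gag-pol and env are provided in trans by packaging cells. Downstream sits the roughly 1.5 kb insert, caspase-1/4b from the red fox (Vulpes vulpes), cloned between NotI and SalI with an N-terminal Myc tag. The automated annotation labels this open reading frame by homology as a human CARD17-like region followed by a bovine caspase-13-like region, consistent with a CARD prodomain joined to a caspase catalytic domain, not with separate genes. The Myc tag itself is not annotated in the table.

An EMCV IRES followed by EGFP lies after the caspase, so both proteins are translated from a single LTR-driven transcript and green fluorescence marks transduced cells for identification or sorting. The associated work concerns the evolution of LPS-sensing and interleukin-1β-converting caspases, suggesting use in comparing the functions of caspases from different species.
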