Features (pLannotate 1.2.2; 21 found; start..end, strand, type, name):
    212..541     +  CDS            CARD17: CAR17_HUMAN - Also known as INCA. Experimental evidence at protein level: Swiss-Prot protein existence level 1. Regulator of procaspase-1/CASP1 activation implicated in the regulation of the proteolytic maturation of pro-IL-1beta/IL1B and its release during inflammation. Inhibits the release of IL1B in response to LPS in monocytes. However, unlike CASP1, do not induce NF-kappa-B activation. From Homo sapiens (Human).
    542..1678    +  CDS            CASP13: CASPD_BOVIN - Experimental evidence at protein level: Swiss-Prot protein existence level 1. Involved in the activation cascade of caspases responsible for apoptosis execution. Might function by either activating some proteins required for cell death or inactivating proteins necessary for cell survival. From Bos taurus (Bovine).
   1682..1715    -  misc_feature   MCS (fragment): pBluescript multiple cloning site
   1817..2279    +  misc_feature   IRES: internal ribosome entry site (IRES) of the encephalomyocarditis virus (EMCV)
   2293..3012    +  CDS            EGFP: the original enhanced GFP (Yang et al., 1996) mammalian codon-optimized
   3074..3588    +  LTR            3' LTR: 3' long terminal repeat from murine embryonic stem cell virus
   3750..3766    -  protein_bind   lac operator: The lac repressor binds to the lac operator to inhibit transcription in E. coli. This inhibition can be relieved by adding lactose or isopropyl-β-D-thiogalactopyranoside (IPTG). lac repressor encoded by lacI
   3774..3804    -  promoter       lac promoter: promoter for the E. coli lac operon
   3819..3840    -  protein_bind   CAP binding site: CAP binding activates transcription in the presence of cAMP. E. coli catabolite activator protein
   3853..3945    -  CDS            lacI (fragment): lac repressor; lacI; The lac repressor binds to the lac operator to inhibit transcription in E. coli. This inhibition can be relieved by adding lactose or isopropyl-β-D-thiogalactopyranoside (IPTG).
   4128..4716    -  rep_origin     ori: high-copy-number ColE1/pMB1/pBR322/pUC origin of replication
   4887..5747    -  CDS            AmpR: β-lactamase; bla; confers resistance to ampicillin, carbenicillin, and related antibiotics
   5748..5852    -  promoter       AmpR promoter: bla
   5947..5982    +  CDS            rop (fragment): Rop protein, which maintains plasmids at low copy number; rop
   6084..6183    +  misc_feature   bom (fragment): basis of mobility region from pBR322
   6189..6338    -  CDS            lacZα (fragment): LacZα fragment of β-galactosidase; lacZ fragment
   6338..6539    -  CDS            TcR (fragment): tetracycline efflux protein; tet; confers resistance to tetracycline
   6540..6638    +  CDS            env (fragment): murine leukemia virus gPr80 envelope polyprotein precursor; env; proteolytically cleaved into gp70SU and p15TM subunits
   6680..7196    +  LTR            5' LTR: 5' long terminal repeat from murine embryonic stem cell virus
   7260..7601    +  misc_feature   MESV Ψ: packaging signal of murine embryonic stem cell virus
   7668..140     +  CDS            gag (truncated) (across the origin): truncated Moloney murine leukemia virus (MMLV) gag gene lacking the start codon
>Addgene plasmid #183367 | pMSCV-IRES-GFP-fox-Caspase-1/4b | addgene full sequence | sequence record 361022 | Addgene NGS Result
CTCCCTGGGTCAAGCCCTTTGTACACCCTAAGCCTCCGCCTCCTCTTCCTCCATCCGCCCCGTCTCTCCC
CCTTGAACCTCCTCGTTCGACCCCGCCTCGATCCTCCCTTTATCCAGCCCTCACTCCTTCTCTAGGCGCC
GGAATTAGATCTCTCGAGATCGATGCGGCCGCGCCACCATGGAACAAAAACTCATCTCAGAAGAGGATCT
GATGGCCGACAAGGTCCTGAAGGACAAGAGAAGGCAATTTGTCCGGTCAGTAGACATGGGGACCATCAAT
GGGTTGCTGGATGAACTCTTTGAGAAAAGAGTGCTGAACCACGAGGAGATGGAGCGAGTGCGGTGTGTAC
ACTCTACAGTTATGGATCAGGCCCGAGTTCTGATTGACAACGTCCTCCGGAAAGGGCCAAATGCATGCCA
GATTTTTATTTCTAATATTTGCAATGAGGACATTCACCTGGCACAGACGCTGGGGCTCTCCTCAGGTTCA
CCATCTGGAAATGATCATACCAAACCAGACTCTCAAGTAGAAGTTCCTTCTTTACCAGAAGACAAACACG
ACAAAAATCCATTTAAGATTTTGGAAGCTGTGGGCAAAGAACTCATTACTGATGTTTTGCATGGCTTGTT
GGAAAAAGATATCCTGAAATTGGAGGATGCAGAAAAGAAAACATTTTATGATGCCAAACCTGAAGACAAG
CCCTGGGTCATTCTGAACTCTGTGAGACAGAAACGCCAGGAGGCAGGTCAAGCCCTTGTCCATACTTTCT
TTAATACGGACAAATATTCCACCAGTGTAGAAGCCTTCGTGGAAAACATGCCTGGGCCAAACATTCCTGA
CTCAGAAGAATCTACAGATACTCTCAAGCTTTGTCCTCCTGAAACATTTGTGAAAATGTATAAAGAGAAG
GCTGAAGAGATCTACCCAATAAAGGAGAGAAAGGATCGTACTCGTCTGGCTCTCATCATATGCAATATAG
AGTTTGATCATCTTTCTCCCAGGAATGGAGCTGAACTTGACATTGCAGGAATGGAGAGTCTGCTGGAGGG
CCTGGGCTACAGTGTAGATGTGAAACGGAAACTCACTGCTAAGGGTATGGAATCAGTGCTACGGGAATTT
GCCGCCCGCCCAGAGCATAAGTCCTCAGACAGCACATTCTTGGTGTTAATGTCTCACGGCATCCTGAATG
GAATCTGTGGGACCGCACACAGCGTGGAAAATCCAGATGTACTAGCTTATGACACCATCTTCCAGATTTT
CAACAACCGTCACTGCCTCAACCTCAAGGACAAACCGAAGGTCATCATCATCCAGGCCTGCAGAGGTGAA
AATCCTGGGGAACTGTGGGTCAGCGACTCTCCAAAAGCCTCGACAGACAGCTGGACACATCAACCTCTGA
TGCTTGAGAGCGATGCCATTCACAAGGTCCATGTGGAGAAGGACTTCATTGCTTTCTGCTCCTCAACCCC
ACATAATGTGTCCTGGAGACATATCACAAAGGGATCTCTTTTCATTGCACAACTCATCACATGCTTCCAA
AAATATTCCTGGTGCTGTCACCTAGAAGGGGTATTCCGGAAGGTACAACAATCATTTGAAAAACCAGATG
TGAAAGCCCAGATGCCAACCATTGAACGAGTATCCATGACAAGATATTTCTATCTCTTCCCTGGCAATTG
AGTCGACGGTATCGATAAGCTTGATATCGAATTCCGCCCCCCCCCCTAACGTTACTGGCCGAAGCCGCTT
GGAATAAGGCCGGTGTGCGTTTGTCTATATGTTATTTTCCACCATATTGCCGTCTTTTGGCAATGTGAGG
GCCCGGAAACCTGGCCCTGTCTTCTTGACGAGCATTCCTAGGGGTCTTTCCCCTCTCGCCAAAGGAATGC
AAGGTCTGTTGAATGTCGTGAAGGAAGCAGTTCCTCTGGAAGCTTCTTGAAGACAAACAACGTCTGTAGC
GACCCTTTGCAGGCAGCGGAACCCCCCACCTGGCGACAGGTGCCTCTGCGGCCAAAAGCCACGTGTATAA
GATACACCTGCAAAGGCGGCACAACCCCAGTGCCACGTTGTGAGTTGGATAGTTGTGGAAAGAGTCAAAT
GGCTCTCCTCAAGCGTATTCAACAAGGGGCTGAAGGATGCCCAGAAGGTACCCCATTGTATGGGATCTGA
TCTGGGGCCTCGGTGCACATGCTTTACATGTGTTTAGTCGAGGTTAAAAAAACGTCTAGGCCCCCCGAAC
CACGGGGACGTGGTTTTCCTTTGAAAAACACGATGATAATATGGCCACAACCATGGTGAGCAAGGGCGAG
GAGCTGTTCACCGGGGTGGTGCCCATCCTGGTCGAGCTGGACGGCGACGTAAACGGCCACAAGTTCAGCG
TGTCTGGCGAGGGCGAGGGCGATGCCACCTACGGCAAGCTGACCCTGAAGTTCATCTGCACCACCGGCAA
GCTGCCCGTGCCCTGGCCCACCCTCGTGACCACCCTGACCTACGGCGTGCAGTGCTTCAGCCGCTACCCC
GACCACATGAAGCAGCACGACTTCTTCAAGTCCGCCATGCCCGAAGGCTACGTCCAGGAGCGCACCATCT
TCTTCAAGGACGACGGCAACTACAAGACCCGCGCCGAGGTGAAGTTCGAGGGCGACACCCTGGTGAACCG
CATCGAGCTGAAGGGCATCGACTTCAAGGAGGACGGCAACATCCTGGGGCACAAGCTGGAGTACAACTAC
AACAGCCACAACGTCTATATCATGGCCGACAAGCAGAAGAACGGCATCAAGGCGAACTTCAAGATCCGCC
ACAACATCGAGGACGGCAGCGTGCAGCTCGCCGACCACTACCAGCAGAACACCCCCATCGGCGACGGCCC
CGTGCTGCTGCCCGACAACCACTACCTGAGCACCCAGTCCGCCCTGAGCAAAGACCCCAACGAGAAGCGC
GATCACATGGTCCTGCTGGAGTTCGTGACCGCCGCCGGGATCACTCTCGGCATGGACGAGCTGTACAAGT
AATGAATTAATTAAGAATTCGATAAAATAAAAGATTTTATTTAGTCTCCAGAAAAAGGGGGGAATGAAAG
ACCCCACCTGTAGGTTTGGCAAGCTAGCTTAAGTAACGCCATTTTGCAAGGCATGGAAAATACATAACTG
AGAATAGAGAAGTTCAGATCAAGGTTAGGAACAGAGAGACAGCAGAATATGGGCCAAACAGGATATCTGT
GGTAAGCAGTTCCTGCCCCGGCTCAGGGCCAAGAACAGATGGTCCCCAGATGCGGTCCCGCCCTCAGCAG
TTTCTAGAGAACCATCAGATGTTTCCAGGGTGCCCCAAGGACCTGAAATGACCCTGTGCCTTATTTGAAC
TAACCAATCAGTTCGCTTCTCGCTTCTGTTCGCGCGCTTCTGCTCCCCGAGCTCAATAAAAGAGCCCACA
ACCCCTCACTCGGCGCGCCAGTCCTCCGATAGACTGCGTCGCCCGGGTACCCGTGTATCCAATAAACCCT
CTTGCAGTTGCATCCGACTTGTGGTCTCGCTGTTCCTTGGGAGGGTCTCCTCTGAGTGATTGACTACCCG
TCAGCGGGGGTCTTTCATGGGTAACAGTTTCTTGAAGTTGGAGAACAACATTCTGAGGGTAGGAGTCGAA
TATTAAGTAATCCTGACTCAATTAGCCACTGTTTTGAATCCACATACTCCAATACTCCTGAAATAGTTCA
TTATGGACAGCGCAGAAAGAGCTGGGGAGAATTGTGAAATTGTTATCCGCTCACAATTCCACACAACATA
CGAGCCGGAAGCATAAAGTGTAAAGCCTGGGGTGCCTAATGAGTGAGCTAACTCACATTAATTGCGTTGC
GCTCACTGCCCGCTTTCCAGTCGGGAAACCTGTCGTGCCAGCTGCATTAATGAATCGGCCAACGCGCGGG
GAGAGGCGGTTTGCGTATTGGGCGCTCTTCCGCTTCCTCGCTCACTGACTCGCTGCGCTCGGTCGTTCGG
CTGCGGCGAGCGGTATCAGCTCACTCAAAGGCGGTAATACGGTTATCCACAGAATCAGGGGATAACGCAG
GAAAGAACATGTGAGCAAAAGGCCAGCAAAAGGCCAGGAACCGTAAAAAGGCCGCGTTGCTGGCGTTTTT
CCATAGGCTCCGCCCCCCTGACGAGCATCACAAAAATCGACGCTCAAGTCAGAGGTGGCGAAACCCGACA
GGACTATAAAGATACCAGGCGTTTCCCCCTGGAAGCTCCCTCGTGCGCTCTCCTGTTCCGACCCTGCCGC
TTACCGGATACCTGTCCGCCTTTCTCCCTTCGGGAAGCGTGGCGCTTTCTCATAGCTCACGCTGTAGGTA
TCTCAGTTCGGTGTAGGTCGTTCGCTCCAAGCTGGGCTGTGTGCACGAACCCCCCGTTCAGCCCGACCGC
TGCGCCTTATCCGGTAACTATCGTCTTGAGTCCAACCCGGTAAGACACGACTTATCGCCACTGGCAGCAG
CCACTGGTAACAGGATTAGCAGAGCGAGGTATGTAGGCGGTGCTACAGAGTTCTTGAAGTGGTGGCCTAA
CTACGGCTACACTAGAAGAACAGTATTTGGTATCTGCGCTCTGCTGAAGCCAGTTACCTTCGGAAAAAGA
GTTGGTAGCTCTTGATCCGGCAAACAAACCACCGCTGGTAGCGGTGGTTTTTTTGTTTGCAAGCAGCAGA
TTACGCGCAGAAAAAAAGGATCTCAAGAAGATCCTTTGATCTTTTCTACGGGGTCTGACGCTCAGTGGAA
CGAAAACTCACGTTAAGGGATTTTGGTCATGAGATTATCAAAAAGGATCTTCACCTAGATCCTTTTAAAT
TAAAAATGAAGTTTTAAATCAATCTAAAGTATATATGAGTAAACTTGGTCTGACAGTTACCAATGCTTAA
TCAGTGAGGCACCTATCTCAGCGATCTGTCTATTTCGTTCATCCATAGTTGCCTGACTCCCCGTCGTGTA
GATAACTACGATACGGGAGGGCTTACCATCTGGCCCCAGTGCTGCAATGATACCGCGAGACCCACGCTCA
CCGGCTCCAGATTTATCAGCAATAAACCAGCCAGCCGGAAGGGCCGAGCGCAGAAGTGGTCCTGCAACTT
TATCCGCCTCCATCCAGTCTATTAATTGTTGCCGGGAAGCTAGAGTAAGTAGTTCGCCAGTTAATAGTTT
GCGCAACGTTGTTGCCATTGCTACAGGCATCGTGGTGTCACGCTCGTCGTTTGGTATGGCTTCATTCAGC
TCCGGTTCCCAACGATCAAGGCGAGTTACATGATCCCCCATGTTGTGCAAAAAAGCGGTTAGCTCCTTCG
GTCCTCCGATCGTTGTCAGAAGTAAGTTGGCCGCAGTGTTATCACTCATGGTTATGGCAGCACTGCATAA
TTCTCTTACTGTCATGCCATCCGTAAGATGCTTTTCTGTGACTGGTGAGTACTCAACCAAGTCATTCTGA
GAATAGTGTATGCGGCGACCGAGTTGCTCTTGCCCGGCGTCAATACGGGATAATACCGCGCCACATAGCA
GAACTTTAAAAGTGCTCATCATTGGAAAACGTTCTTCGGGGCGAAAACTCTCAAGGATCTTACCGCTGTT
GAGATCCAGTTCGATGTAACCCACTCGTGCACCCAACTGATCTTCAGCATCTTTTACTTTCACCAGCGTT
TCTGGGTGAGCAAAAACAGGAAGGCAAAATGCCGCAAAAAAGGGAATAAGGGCGACACGGAAATGTTGAA
TACTCATACTCTTCCTTTTTCAATATTATTGAAGCATTTATCAGGGTTATTGTCTCATGAGCGGATACAT
ATTTGAATGTATTTAGAAAAATAAACAAATAGGGGTTCCGCGCACATTTCCCCGAAAAGTGCCACCTGAC
GTCTAAGAAACCATTATTATCATGACATTAACCTATAAAAATAGGCGTATCACGAGGCCCTTTCGTCTCG
CGCGTTTCGGTGATGACGGTGAAAACCTCTGACACATGCAGCTCCCGGAGACGGTCACAGCTTGTCTGTA
AGCGGATGCCGGGAGCAGACAAGCCCGTCAGGGCGCGTCAGCGGGTGTTGGCGGGTGTCGGGGCTGGCTT
AACTATGCGGCATCAGAGCAGATTGTACTGAGAGTGCACCATATGCGGTGTGAAATACCGCACAGATGCG
TAAGGAGAAAATACCGCATCAGGCGCCATTCGCCATTCAGGCTGCGCAACTGTTGGGAAGGGCGATCGGT
GCGGGCCTCTTCGCTATTACGCCAGCTGGCGAAAGGGGGATGTGCTGCAAGGCGATTAAGTTGGGTAACG
CCAGGGTTTTCCCAGTCACGACGTTGTAAAACGACGGCGCAAGGAATGGTGCATGCAAGGAGATGGCGCC
CAACAGTCCCCCGGCCACGGGGCCTGCCACCATACCCACGCCGAAACAAGCGCTCATGAGCCCGAAGTGG
CGAGCCCGATCTTCCCCATCGGTGATGTCGGCGATATAGGCGCCAGCAACCGCACCTGTGGCGCCGGTGA
TGCCGGCCACGATGCGTCCGGCGTAGAGGCGATTAGTCCAATTTGTTAAAGACAGGATATCAGTGGTCCA
GGCTCTAGTTTTGACTCAACAATATCACCAGCTGAAGCCTATAGAGTACGAGCCATAGATAAAATAAAAG
ATTTTATTTAGTCTCCAGAAAAAGGGGGGAATGAAAGACCCCACCTGTAGGTTTGGCAAGCTAGCTTAAG
TAACGCCATTTTGCAAGGCATGGAAAATACATAACTGAGAATAGAGAAGTTCAGATCAAGGTTAGGAACA
GAGAGACAGCAGAATATGGGCCAAACAGGATATCTGTGGTAAGCAGTTCCTGCCCCGGCTCAGGGCCAAG
AACAGATGGTCCCCAGATGCGGTCCCGCCCTCAGCAGTTTCTAGAGAACCATCAGATGTTTCCAGGGTGC
CCCAAGGACCTGAAATGACCCTGTGCCTTATTTGAACTAACCAATCAGTTCGCTTCTCGCTTCTGTTCGC
GCGCTTCTGCTCCCCGAGCTCAATAAAAGAGCCCACAACCCCTCACTCGGCGCGCCAGTCCTCCGATAGA
CTGCGTCGCCCGGGTACCCGTATTCCCAATAAAGCCTCTTGCTGTTTGCATCCGAATCGTGGACTCGCTG
ATCCTTGGGAGGGTCTCCTCAGATTGATTGACTGCCCACCTCGGGGGTCTTTCATTTGGAGGTTCCACCG
AGATTTGGAGACCCCTGCCCAGGGACCACCGACCCCCCCGCCGGGAGGTAAGCTGGCCAGCGGTCGTTTC
GTGTCTGTCTCTGTCTTTGTGCGTGTTTGTGCCGGCATCTAATGTTTGCGCCTGCGTCTGTACTAGTTAG
CTAACTAGCTCTGTATCTGGCGGACCCGTGGTGGAACTGACGAGTTCTGAACACCCGGCCGCAACCCTGG
GAGACGTCCCAGGGACTTTGGGGGCCGTTTTTGTGGCCCGACCTGAGGAAGGGAGTCGATGTGGAATCCG
ACCCCGTCAGGATATGTGGTTCTGGTAGGAGACGAGAACCTAAAACAGTTCCCGCCTCCGTCTGAATTTT
TGCTTTCGGTTTGGAACCGAAGCCGCGCGTCTTGTCTGCTGCAGCGCTGCAGCATCGTTCTGTGTTGTCT
CTGTCTGACTGTGTTTCTGTATTTGTCTGAAAATTAGGGCCAGACTGTTACCACTCCCTTAAGTTTGACC
TTAGGTCACTGGAAAGATGTCGAGCGGATCGCTCACAACCAGTCGGTAGATGTCAAGAAGAGACGTTGGG
TTACCTTCTGCTCTGCAGAATGGCCAACCTTTAACGTCGGATGGCCGCGAGACGGCACCTTTAACCGAGA
CCTCATCACCCAGGTTAAGATCAAGGTCTTTTCACCTGGCCCGCATGGACACCCAGACCAGGTCCCCTAC
ATCGTGACCTGGGAAGCCTTGGCTTTTGACCCCC
